>Addgene plasmid #20701 | pHM840 | addgene full sequence | sequence record 352909 | Addgene NGS Result
TAAGGGATTTTGCCGATTTCGGCCTATTGGTTAAAAAATGAGCTGATTTAACAAAAATTTAACGCGAATT
AATTCTGTGGAATGTGTGTCAGTTAGGGTGTGGAAAGTCCCCAGGCTCCCCAGCAGGCAGAAGTATGCAA
AGCATGCATCTCAATTAGTCAGCAACCAGGTGTGGAAAGTCCCCAGGCTCCCCAGCAGGCAGAAGTATGC
AAAGCATGCATCTCAATTAGTCAGCAACCATAGTCCCGCCCCTAACTCCGCCCATCCCGCCCCTAACTCC
GCCCAGTTCCGCCCATTCTCCGCCCCATGGCTGACTAATTTTTTTTATTTATGCAGAGGCCGAGGCCGCC
TCTGCCTCTGAGCTATTCCAGAAGTAGTGAGGAGGCTTTTTTGGAGGCCTAGGCTTTTGCAAAAAGCTCC
CGGGAGCTTGTATATCCATTTTCGGATCTGATCAAGAGACAGGATGAGGATCGTTTCGCATGATTGAACA
AGATGGATTGCACGCAGGTTCTCCGGCCGCTTGGGTGGAGAGGCTATTCGGCTATGACTGGGCACAACAG
ACAATCGGCTGCTCTGATGCCGCCGTGTTCCGGCTGTCAGCGCAGGGGCGCCCGGTTCTTTTTGTCAAGA
CCGACCTGTCCGGTGCCCTGAATGAACTGCAGGACGAGGCAGCGCGGCTATCGTGGCTGGCCACGACGGG
CGTTCCTTGCGCAGCTGTGCTCGACGTTGTCACTGAAGCGGGAAGGGACTGGCTGCTATTGGGCGAAGTG
CCGGGGCAGGATCTCCTGTCATCTCACCTTGCTCCTGCCGAGAAAGTATCCATCATGGCTGATGCAATGC
GGCGGCTGCATACGCTTGATCCGGCTACCTGCCCATTCGACCACCAAGCGAAACATCGCATCGAGCGAGC
ACGTACTCGGATGGAAGCCGGTCTTGTCGATCAGGATGATCTGGACGAAGAGCATCAGGGGCTCGCGCCA
GCCGAACTGTTCGCCAGGCTCAAGGCGCGCATGCCCGACGGCGAGGATCTCGTCGTGACCCATGGCGATG
CCTGCTTGCCGAATATCATGGTGGAAAATGGCCGCTTTTCTGGATTCATCGACTGTGGCCGGCTGGGTGT
GGCGGACCGCTATCAGGACATAGCGTTGGCTACCCGTGATATTGCTGAAGAGCTTGGCGGCGAATGGGCT
GACCGCTTCCTCGTGCTTTACGGTATCGCCGCTCCCGATTCGCAGCGCATCGCCTTCTATCGCCTTCTTG
ACGAGTTCTTCTGAGCGGGACTCTGGGGTTCGAAATGACCGACCAAGCGACGCCCAACCTGCCATCACGA
GATTTCGATTCCACCGCCGCCTTCTATGAAAGGTTGGGCTTCGGAATCGTTTTCCGGGACGCCGGCTGGA
TGATCCTCCAGCGCGGGGATCTCATGCTGGAGTTCTTCGCCCACCCCAACTTGTTTATTGCAGCTTATAA
TGGTTACAAATAAAGCAATAGCATCACAAATTTCACAAATAAAGCATTTTTTTCACTGCATTCTAGTTGT
GGTTTGTCCAAACTCATCAATGTATCTTATCATGTCTGTATACCGTCGACCTCTAGCTAGAGCTTGGCGT
AATCATGGTCATAGCTGTTTCCTGTGTGAAATTGTTATCCGCTCACAATTCCACACAACATACGAGCCGG
AAGCATAAAGTGTAAAGCCTGGGGTGCCTAATGAGTGAGCTAACTCACATTAATTGCGTTGCGCTCACTG
CCCGCTTTCCAGTCGGGAAACCTGTCGTGCCAGCTGCATTAATGAATCGGCCAACGCGCGGGGAGAGGCG
GTTTGCGTATTGGGCGCTCTTCCGCTTCCTCGCTCACTGACTCGCTGCGCTCGGTCGTTCGGCTGCGGCG
AGCGGTATCAGCTCACTCAAAGGCGGTAATACGGTTATCCACAGAATCAGGGGATAACGCAGGAAAGAAC
ATGTGAGCAAAAGGCCAGCAAAAGGCCAGGAACCGTAAAAAGGCCGCGTTGCTGGCGTTTTTCCATAGGC
TCCGCCCCCCTGACGAGCATCACAAAAATCGACGCTCAAGTCAGAGGTGGCGAAACCCGACAGGACTATA
AAGATACCAGGCGTTTCCCCCTGGAAGCTCCCTCGTGCGCTCTCCTGTTCCGACCCTGCCGCTTACCGGA
TACCTGTCCGCCTTTCTCCCTTCGGGAAGCGTGGCGCTTTCTCATAGCTCACGCTGTAGGTATCTCAGTT
CGGTGTAGGTCGTTCGCTCCAAGCTGGGCTGTGTGCACGAACCCCCCGTTCAGCCCGACCGCTGCGCCTT
ATCCGGTAACTATCGTCTTGAGTCCAACCCGGTAAGACACGACTTATCGCCACTGGCAGCAGCCACTGGT
AACAGGATTAGCAGAGCGAGGTATGTAGGCGGTGCTACAGAGTTCTTGAAGTGGTGGCCTAACTACGGCT
ACACTAGAAGAACAGTATTTGGTATCTGCGCTCTGCTGAAGCCAGTTACCTTCGGAAAAAGAGTTGGTAG
CTCTTGATCCGGCAAACAAACCACCGCTGGTAGCGGTGGTTTTTTTGTTTGCAAGCAGCAGATTACGCGC
AGAAAAAAAGGATCTCAAGAAGATCCTTTGATCTTTTCTACGGGGTCTGACGCTCAGTGGAACGAAAACT
CACGTTAAGGGATTTTGGTCATGAGATTATCAAAAAGGATCTTCACCTAGATCCTTTTAAATTAAAAATG
AAGTTTTAAATCAATCTAAAGTATATATGAGTAAACTTGGTCTGACAGTTACCAATGCTTAATCAGTGAG
GCACCTATCTCAGCGATCTGTCTATTTCGTTCATCCATAGTTGCCTGACTCCCCGTCGTGTAGATAACTA
CGATACGGGAGGGCTTACCATCTGGCCCCAGTGCTGCAATGATACCGCGAGACCCACGCTCACCGGCTCC
AGATTTATCAGCAATAAACCAGCCAGCCGGAAGGGCCGAGCGCAGAAGTGGTCCTGCAACTTTATCCGCC
TCCATCCAGTCTATTAATTGTTGCCGGGAAGCTAGAGTAAGTAGTTCGCCAGTTAATAGTTTGCGCAACG
TTGTTGCCATTGCTACAGGCATCGTGGTGTCACGCTCGTCGTTTGGTATGGCTTCATTCAGCTCCGGTTC
CCAACGATCAAGGCGAGTTACATGATCCCCCATGTTGTGCAAAAAAGCGGTTAGCTCCTTCGGTCCTCCG
ATCGTTGTCAGAAGTAAGTTGGCCGCAGTGTTATCACTCATGGTTATGGCAGCACTGCATAATTCTCTTA
CTGTCATGCCATCCGTAAGATGCTTTTCTGTGACTGGTGAGTACTCAACCAAGTCATTCTGAGAATAGTG
TATGCGGCGACCGAGTTGCTCTTGCCCGGCGTCAATACGGGATAATACCGCGCCACATAGCAGAACTTTA
AAAGTGCTCATCATTGGAAAACGTTCTTCGGGGCGAAAACTCTCAAGGATCTTACCGCTGTTGAGATCCA
GTTCGATGTAACCCACTCGTGCACCCAACTGATCTTCAGCATCTTTTACTTTCACCAGCGTTTCTGGGTG
AGCAAAAACAGGAAGGCAAAATGCCGCAAAAAAGGGAATAAGGGCGACACGGAAATGTTGAATACTCATA
CTCTTCCTTTTTCAATATTATTGAAGCATTTATCAGGGTTATTGTCTCATGAGCGGATACATATTTGAAT
GTATTTAGAAAAATAAACAAATAGGGGTTCCGCGCACATTTCCCCGAAAAGTGCCACCTGACGTCGACGG
ATCGGGAGATCTCCCGATCCCCTATGGTGCACTCTCAGTACAATCTGCTCTGATGCCGCATAGTTAAGCC
AGTATCTGCTCCCTGCTTGTGTGTTGGAGGTCGCTGAGTAGTGCGCGAGCAAAATTTAAGCTACAACAAG
GCAAGGCTTGACCGACAATTGCATGAAGAATCTGCTTAGGGTTAGGCGTTTTGCGCTGCTTCGCGATGTA
CGGGCCAGATATACGCGTTGACATTGATTATTGACTAGTTATTAATAGTAATCAATTACGGGGTCATTAG
TTCATAGCCCATATATGGAGTTCCGCGTTACATAACTTACGGTAAATGGCCCGCCTGGCTGACCGCCCAA
CGACCCCCGCCCATTGACGTCAATAATGACGTATGTTCCCATAGTAACGCCAATAGGGACTTTCCATTGA
CGTCAATGGGTGGAGTATTTACGGTAAACTGCCCACTTGGCAGTACATCAAGTGTATCATATGCCAAGTA
CGCCCCCTATTGACGTCAATGACGGTAAATGGCCCGCCTGGCATTATGCCCAGTACATGACCTTATGGGA
CTTTCCTACTTGGCAGTACATCTACGTATTAGTCATCGCTATTACCATGGTGATGCGGTTTTGGCAGTAC
ATCAATGGGCGTGGATAGCGGTTTGACTCACGGGGATTTCCAAGTCTCCACCCCATTGACGTCAATGGGA
GTTTGTTTTGGCACCAAAATCAACGGGACTTTCCAAAATGTCGTAACAACTCCGCCCCATTGACGCAAAT
GGGCGGTAGGCGTGTACGGTGGGAGGTCTATATAAGCAGAGCTCTCTGGCTAACTAGAGAACCCACTGCT
TACTGGCTTATCGAAATTAATACGACTCACTATAGGGAGACCCAAGCTTGCCGCCACCATGAGCAAGGGC
GAGGAACTGTTCACTGGCGTGGTCCCAATTCTCGTGGAACTGGATGGCGATGTGAATGGGCACAAATTTT
CTGTCAGCGGAGAGGGTGAAGGTGATGCCACATACGGAAAGCTCACCCTGAAATTCATCTGCACCACTGG
AAAGCTCCCTGTGCCATGGCCAACACTGGTCACTACCCTGACCTATGGCGTGCAGTGCTTTTCCAGATAC
CCAGACCATATGAAGCAGCATGACTTTTTCAAGAGCGCCATGCCCGAGGGCTATGTGCAGGAGAGAACCA
TCTTTTTCAAAGATGACGGGAACTACAAGACCCGCGCTGAAGTCAAGTTCGAAGGTGACACCCTGGTGAA
TAGAATCGAGCTGAAGGGCATTGACTTTAAGGAGGATGGAAACATTCTCGGCCACAAGCTGGAATACAAC
TATAACTCCCACAATGTGTACATCATGGCCGACAAGCAAAAGAATGGCATCAAGGTCAACTTCAAGATCA
GACACAACATTGAGGATGGATCCGTGCAGCTGGCCGACCATTATCAACAGAACACTCCAATCGGCGACGG
CCCTGTGCTCCTCCCAGACAACCATTACCTGTCCACCCAGTCTGCCCTGTCTAAAGATCCCAACGAAAAG
AGAGACCACATGGTCCTGCTGGAGTTTGTGACCGCTGCTGGGATCACACATGGCATGGACGAGCTGTACA
AGGCTATCGATGCTCTCGACGCTAGGCCCGGGCCCGCTAGCGGCCTTAAGCTTCCGAAGAAGAAGCGAAA
GGTATCTAGAGGGCCCGGGCCTAGAATGCCTTCTGAACAATGGAAAGGCATTATTGCCGTAAGCCGTGGC
GGTCTGATACCGGTGGGTGAAGACCAGAAACAGCACCTCGAACTGAGCCGCGATATTGCCCAGCGTTTCA
ACGCGCTGTATGGCGAGATCGATCCCGTCGTTTTACAACGTCGTGACTGGGAAAACCCTGGCGTTACCCA
ACTTAATCGCCTTGCAGCACATCCCCCTTTCGCCAGCTGGCGTAATAGCGAAGAGGCCCGCACCGATCGC
CCTTCCCAACAGTTGCGCAGCCTGAATGGCGAATGGCGCTTTGCCTGGTTTCCGGCACCAGAAGCGGTGC
CGGAAAGCTGGCTGGAGTGCGATCTTCCTGAGGCCGATACTGTCGTCGTCCCCTCAAACTGGCAGATGCA
CGGTTACGATGCGCCCATCTACACCAACGTGACCTATCCCATTACGGTCAATCCGCCGTTTGTTCCCACG
GAGAATCCGACGGGTTGTTACTCGCTCACATTTAATGTTGATGAAAGCTGGCTACAGGAAGGCCAGACGC
GAATTATTTTTGATGGCGTTAACTCGGCGTTTCATCTGTGGTGCAACGGGCGCTGGGTCGGTTACGGCCA
GGACAGTCGTTTGCCGTCTGAATTTGACCTGAGCGCATTTTTACGCGCCGGAGAAAACCGCCTCGCGGTG
ATGGTGCTGCGCTGGAGTGACGGCAGTTATCTGGAAGATCAGGATGTGTGGCGGATGAGCGGCATTTTCC
GTGACGTCTCGTTGCTGCATAAACCGACTACACAAATCAGCGATTTCCATGTTGCCACTCGCTTTAATGA
TGATTTCAGCCGCGCTGTACTGGAGGCTGAAGTTCAGATGTGCGGCGAGTTGCGTGACTACCTACGGGTA
ACAGTTTCTTTATGGCAGGGTGAAACGCAGGTCGCCAGCGGCACCGCGCCTTTCGGCGGTGAAATTATCG
ATGAGCGTGGTGGTTATGCCGATCGCGTCACACTACGTCTGAACGTCGAAAACCCGAAACTGTGGAGCGC
CGAAATCCCGAATCTCTATCGTGCGGTGGTTGAACTGCACACCGCCGACGGCACGCTGATTGAAGCAGAA
GCCTGCGATGTCGGTTTCCGCGAGGTGCGGATTGAAAATGGTCTGCTGCTGCTGAACGGCAAGCCGTTGC
TGATTCGAGGCGTTAACCGTCACGAGCATCATCCTCTGCATGGTCAGGTCATGGATGAGCAGACGATGGT
GCAGGATATCCTGCTGATGAAGCAGAACAACTTTAACGCCGTGCGCTGTTCGCATTATCCGAACCATCCG
CTGTGGTACACGCTGTGCGACCGCTACGGCCTGTATGTGGTGGATGAAGCCAATATTGAAACCCACGGCA
TGGTGCCAATGAATCGTCTGACCGATGATCCGCGCTGGCTACCGGCGATGAGCGAACGCGTAACGCGAAT
GGTGCAGCGCGATCGTAATCACCCGAGTGTGATCATCTGGTCGCTGGGGAATGAATCAGGCCACGGCGCT
AATCACGACGCGCTGTATCGCTGGATCAAATCTGTCGATCCTTCCCGCCCGGTGCAGTATGAAGGCGGCG
GAGCCGACACCACGGCCACCGATATTATTTGCCCGATGTACGCGCGCGTGGATGAAGACCAGCCCTTCCC
GGCTGTGCCGAAATGGTCCATCAAAAAATGGCTTTCGCTACCTGGAGAGACGCGCCCGCTGATCCTTTGC
GAATACGCCCACGCGATGGGTAACAGTCTTGGCGGTTTCGCTAAATACTGGCAGGCGTTTCGTCAGTATC
CCCGTTTACAGGGCGGCTTCGTCTGGGACTGGGTGGATCAGTCGCTGATTAAATATGATGAAAACGGCAA
CCCGTGGTCGGCTTACGGCGGTGATTTTGGCGATACGCCGAACGATCGCCAGTTCTGTATGAACGGTCTG
GTCTTTGCCGACCGCACGCCGCATCCAGCGCTGACGGAAGCAAAACACCAGCAGCAGTTTTTCCAGTTCC
GTTTATCCGGGCAAACCATCGAAGTGACCAGCGAATACCTGTTCCGTCATAGCGATAACGAGCTCCTGCA
CTGGATGGTGGCGCTGGATGGTAAGCCGCTGGCAAGCGGTGAAGTGCCTCTGGATGTCGCTCCACAAGGT
AAACAGTTGATTGAACTGCCTGAACTACCGCAGCCGGAGAGCGCCGGGCAACTCTGGCTCACAGTACGCG
TAGTGCAACCGAACGCGACCGCATGGTCAGAAGCCGGGCACATCAGCGCCTGGCAGCAGTGGCGTCTGGC
GGAAAACCTCAGTGTGACGCTCCCCGCCGCGTCCCACGCCATCCCGCATCTGACCACCAGCGAAATGGAT
TTTTGCATCGAGCTGGGTAATAAGCGTTGGCAATTTAACCGCCAGTCAGGCTTTCTTTCACAGATGTGGA
TTGGCGATAAAAAACAACTGCTGACGCCGCTGCGCGATCAGTTCACCCGTGCACCGCTGGATAACGACAT
TGGCGTAAGTGAAGCGACCCGCATTGACCCTAACGCCTGGGTCGAACGCTGGAAGGCGGCGGGCCATTAC
CAGGCCGAAGCAGCGTTGTTGCAGTGCACGGCAGATACACTTGCTGATGCGGTGCTGATTACGACCGCTC
ACGCGTGGCAGCATCAGGGGAAAACCTTATTTATCAGCCGGAAAACCTACCGGATTGATGGTAGTGGTCA
AATGGCGATTACCGTTGATGTTGAAGTGGCGAGCGATACACCGCATCCGGCGCGGATTGGCCTGAACTGC
CAGCTGGCGCAGGTAGCAGAGCGGGTAAACTGGCTCGGATTAGGGCCGCAAGAAAACTATCCCGACCGCC
TTACTGCCGCCTGTTTTGACCGCTGGGATCTGCCATTGTCAGACATGTATACCCCGTACGTCTTCCCGAG
CGAAAACGGTCTGCGCTGCGGGACGCGCGAATTGAATTATGGCCCACACCAGTGGCGCGGCGACTTCCAG
TTCAACATCAGCCGCTACAGTCAACAGCAACTGATGGAAACCAGCCATCGCCATCTGCTGCACGCGGAAG
AAGGCACATGGCTGAATATCGACGGTTTCCATATGGGGATTGGTGGCGACGACTCCTGGAGCCCGTCAGT
ATCGGCGGAATTCCAGCTGAGCGCCGGTCGCTACCATTACCAGTTGGTCTGGTGTCAAAAATAACTCGAG
ACTAGAGGGCCCTATTCTATAGTGTCACCTAAATGCTAGAGCTCGCTGATCAGCCTCGACTGTGCCTTCT
AGTTGCCAGCCATCTGTTGTTTGCCCCTCCCCCGTGCCTTCCTTGACCCTGGAAGGTGCCACTCCCACTG
TCCTTTCCTAATAAAATGAGGAAATTGCATCGCATTGTCTGAGTAGGTGTCATTCTATTCTGGGGGGTGG
GGTGGGGCAGGACAGCAAGGGGGAGGATTGGGAAGACAATAGCAGGCATGCTGGGGATGCGGTGGGCTCT
ATGGCTTCTGAGGCGGAAAGAACCAGCTGGGGCTCTAGGGGGTATCCCC
[124 nt withheld, positions 9010-9133]
C
[91 nt withheld, positions 9135-9225]
A
[49 nt withheld, positions 9227-9275]
CCTTTGACGTTGGAGTCCACGTTCTTT
[37 nt withheld, positions 9303-9339]
ACCCTATCTCGGTCTATTCTTTTGATTTA
Features (pLannotate 1.2.2; 24 found; start..end, strand, type, name):
     84..413     +  promoter       SV40 promoter: SV40 enhancer and early promoter
    480..1271    +  CDS            neo: KKA2_KLEPN - Also known as kan, nptII. Experimental evidence at protein level: Swiss-Prot protein existence level 1. Resistance to kanamycin, neomycin, paromomycin, ribostamycin, butirosin and gentamicin B. From Klebsiella pneumoniae.
   1295..1453    +  CDS            ble (fragment): BLE_KLEPN - Experimental evidence at protein level: Swiss-Prot protein existence level 1. Binding protein with a strong affinity to the bleomycin family of antibiotics. Binds to CL990; an antimitotic-antibiotic compound. From Klebsiella pneumoniae.
   1448..1569    +  polyA_signal   SV40 poly(A) signal: SV40 polyadenylation signal
   1642..1658    -  protein_bind   lac operator: The lac repressor binds to the lac operator to inhibit transcription in E. coli. This inhibition can be relieved by adding lactose or isopropyl-β-D-thiogalactopyranoside (IPTG). lac repressor encoded by lacI
   1666..1696    -  promoter       lac promoter: promoter for the E. coli lac operon
   1711..1732    -  protein_bind   CAP binding site: CAP binding activates transcription in the presence of cAMP. E. coli catabolite activator protein
   1745..1837    -  CDS            lacI (fragment): lac repressor; lacI; The lac repressor binds to the lac operator to inhibit transcription in E. coli. This inhibition can be relieved by adding lactose or isopropyl-β-D-thiogalactopyranoside (IPTG).
   2020..2608    -  rep_origin     ori: high-copy-number ColE1/pMB1/pBR322/pUC origin of replication
   2779..3639    -  CDS            AmpR: β-lactamase; bla; confers resistance to ampicillin, carbenicillin, and related antibiotics
   3640..3744    -  promoter       AmpR promoter: bla
   3803..3855    -  misc_feature   bom (fragment): basis of mobility region from pBR322
   4010..4389    +  enhancer       CMV enhancer: human cytomegalovirus immediate early enhancer
   4390..4593    +  promoter       CMV promoter: human cytomegalovirus (CMV) immediate early promoter
   4589..4622    +  LTR            5' LTR (truncated) (fragment): truncated 5' long terminal repeat (LTR) from HIV-1
   4638..4656    +  promoter       T7 promoter: promoter for bacteriophage T7 RNA polymerase
   4679..5392    +  CDS            GFP (S65T): GFP (S65T) is a basic (constitutively fluorescent) green fluorescent protein published in 1995, derived from Aequorea victoria.
   5486..5542    +  CDS            gpt (fragment): XGPT_ECOLI - Also known as gpp, gxu. Experimental evidence at protein level: Swiss-Prot protein existence level 1. Purine salvage pathway enzyme that catalyzes the transfer of the ribosyl-5-phosphate group from 5-phospho-alpha-D-ribose 1- diphosphate (PRPP) to the N9 position of the 6-oxopurines guanine and xanthine to form the corresponding ribonucleotides GMP (guanosine 5'- monophosphate) and XMP (xanthosine 5'-monophosphate), with the release of PPi. To a lesser extent, also acts on hypoxanthine (PubMed:9100006, PubMed:3886014). Does not ribophosphorylate adenine (PubMed:3886014). From Esch
   5534..5620    +  CDS            trpS (fragment): SYW_ECOLI - Experimental evidence at protein level: Swiss-Prot protein existence level 1. Catalyzes the attachment of tryptophan to tRNA(Trp). Amino acylates tRNA(Trp) with both L- and D-tryptophan, although D-tryptophan is a poor substrate (PubMed:10918062). From Escherichia coli (strain K12).
   5627..8674    +  CDS            lacZ: β-galactosidase; lacZ
   8696..8714    -  promoter       SP6 promoter: promoter for bacteriophage SP6 RNA polymerase
   8740..8964    +  polyA_signal   bGH poly(A) signal: bovine growth hormone polyadenylation signal
   8968..8989    +  promoter       SV40 promoter (fragment): SV40 enhancer and early promoter
   9010..70      +  rep_origin     f1 ori (across the origin) (sequence partly withheld): f1 bacteriophage origin of replication; arrow indicates direction of (+) strand synthesis
