[The description below was written by a language model from this plasmid's Addgene catalogue record and pLannotate feature annotations shown in this document.]
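Description:
pHM840 is a mammalian expression plasmid built on the pcDNA3 backbone that encodes an artificial tripartite fusion, GFP-NLS-lacZ, inserted between the HindIII and XbaI sites (the XbaI site was lost in cloning). The full sequenced plasmid is about 9.4 kb. It is propagated in E. coli through a high-copy ColE1/pUC-type origin with ampicillin selection from the β-lactamase gene, and it also carries an f1 origin for single-stranded DNA production. For selection in mammalian cells, the backbone provides a neomycin phosphotransferase gene driven by the SV40 enhancer/early promoter and terminated by an SV40 polyadenylation signal.

The fusion is transcribed from the human cytomegalovirus immediate early enhancer and promoter and terminated by the bovine growth hormone polyadenylation signal. Flanking T7 and SP6 promoters come from the pcDNA3 polylinker region. The annotated reading frame begins with the S65T variant of Aequorea victoria GFP, followed by a short linker region and then a full-length lacZ coding sequence for β-galactosidase. The nuclear localization signal named in the insert is not annotated as a discrete feature, and its origin is not stated in the record. It presumably lies in the interval between GFP and lacZ, where the annotation tool reports only short gpt and trpS fragments of the kind that often precede lacZ in fusion cassettes. Other minor hits, such as a truncated HIV-1 LTR fragment near the CMV promoter and ble, lacI and bom fragments, look like short similarity matches or backbone remnants rather than functional parts.

The associated publication concerns mapping nuclear localization signals by simultaneous fusion to GFP and β-galactosidase. In that approach, GFP gives a direct fluorescent readout of subcellular location. The large β-galactosidase moiety makes the fusion too big to diffuse passively into the nucleus, so nuclear accumulation indicates an active import signal.
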