Addgene plasmid #20701: pHM840
Depositing lab: Thomas Stamminger. Depositing organization: Institut fur Klinische und Molekulare Virologie (Inactive). Publication: Mapping of nuclear localization signals by simultaneous fusion to green fluorescent protein and to beta-galactosidase. Sorg G, Stamminger T. Biotechniques. 1999 May . 26(5):858-62. 10.2144/99265bm12 PubMed 10337476.
Backbone
  Vector backbone: pcDNA3
  Backbone manufacturer: Invitrogen
  Backbone size w/o insert (bp): 5352
  Vector type: Mammalian Expression
Growth in bacteria
  Bacterial resistance: Ampicillin, 100 μg/mL
  Growth temperature: 37°C
  Growth strain: DH5alpha
  Copy number: Unknown
Gene/Insert
  Gene/Insert name: GFP-NLS-lacZ
  Species: Artificial
  Insert size (bp): 4017
  Cloning method: Restriction Enzyme; 5′ cloning site HindIII (not destroyed); 3′ cloning site XbaI (destroyed during cloning)
  Sequencing primers: 5′ n/a
Terms and licenses: Academic/Nonprofit Terms; Industry Terms: Not Available to Industry
How to cite: pHM840 was a gift from Thomas Stamminger (Addgene plasmid # 20701 ; http://n2t.net/addgene:20701 ; RRID:Addgene_20701)
