>Addgene plasmid #20701 | pHM840 | addgene partial sequence | sequence record 26633 | 20701 with M13pUC-fwd
GCGCGTTGANCGCTGGGCAATATCGCGGCTCAGTTCGAGGTGCTGTTTCTGGTCTTCACCCACCGGTATC
AGACCGCCACGGCTTACGGCAATAATGCCTTTCCATTGTTCAGAAGGCATTCTAGGCCCGGGCCCTCTAG
ATACCTTTCGCTTCTTCTTCGGAAGCTTAAGGCCGCTAGCGGGCCCGGGCCTAGCGTCGAGAGCATCGAT
AGCCTTGTACAGCTCGTCCATGCCATGTGTGATCCCAGCAGCGGTCACAAACTCCAGCAGGACCATGTGG
TCTCTCTTTTCGTTGGGATCTTTAGACAGGGCAGACTGGGTGGACAGGTAATGGTTGTCTGGGAGGAGCA
CAGGGCCGTCGCCGATTGGAGTGTTCTGTTGATAATGGTCGGCCAGCTGCACGGATCCATCCTCAATGTT
GTGTCTGATCTTGAAGTTGACCTTGATGCCATTCTTTTGCTTGTCGGCCATGATGTACACATTGTGGGAG
TTATAGTTGTATTCCAGCTTGTGGCCGAGAATGTTTCCATCCTCCTTAAAGTCAATGCCCTTCAGCTCGA
TTCTATTCACCAGGGTGTCACCTTCGAACTTGACTTCAGCGCGGGTCTTGTAGTTCCCGTCATCTTTGAA
AAAGATGGTTCTCTCCTGCACATAGCCCTCGGGCATGGCGCTCTTGAAAAAGTCATGCTGCTTCATATGG
TCTGGGTATCTGGAAAAGCACTGCACGCCATAGGTCNNNTAGTGACCAGTGTTGGCNATGGCACNGGGAG
CTTTCCAGTGGTGCAGANGAATTTC
